>Addgene plasmid #145971 | pRSFDuetG-HsRCK_296-472(MCSI)_B | depositor full sequence | sequence record 288416 | Full Sequence
GGGGAATTGTGAGCGGATAACAATTCCCCTGTAGAAATAATTTTGTTTAACTTTAATAAGGAGATATACC
ATGGGCAGCAGCCATCACCATCATCACCACAGCGCGGGTCTGGAAGTTCTGTTCCAGGGGCCCCAGGATC
CGAAGGGAGTAACCCAGTACTACGCATATGTAACTGAGCGCCAAAAAGTACACTGCCTCAACACACTTTT
CTCCAGGCTTCAGATAAACCAGTCGATCATTTTCTGTAACTCCTCTCAGCGAGTTGAATTGCTAGCCAAG
AAGATTTCTCAACTGGGTTATTCTTGCTTCTATATTCATGCTAAAATGAGGCAGGAACATCGAAATCGTG
TATTTCATGATTTCCGAAATGGCTTATGCCGCAATCTTGTTTGCACTGATCTGTTTACCCGAGGTATTGA
TATACAAGCTGTGAATGTGGTAATAAACTTTGATTTCCCAAAGCTGGCAGAGACCTATCTCCATCGTATT
GGAAGATCAGGTCGCTTTGGTCATCTTGGCTTAGCCATCAACTTGATCACATATGATGATCGCTTCAACC
TGAAAAGTATTGAGGAGCAGCTGGGAACAGAAATTAAACCTATTCCGAGCAACATTGATAAGAGCCTGTA
TGTGGCAGAATACCACAGCGAGCCTGTAGAAGATGAGAAACCTTAAGCGGCCGCATAATGCTTAAGTCGA
ACAGAAAGTAATCGTATTGTACACGGCCGCATAATCGAAATTAATACGACTCACTATAGGGGAATTGTGA
GCGGATAACAATTCCCCATCTTAGTATATTAGTTAAGTATAAGAAGGAGATATACATAATATGTCCCCTA
TACTAGGTTATTGGAAAATTAAGGGCCTTGTGCAACCCACTCGACTTCTTTTGGAATATCTTGAAGAAAA
ATATGAAGAGCATTTGTATGAGCGCGATGAAGGTGATAAATGGCGAAACAAAAAGTTTGAATTGGGTTTG
GAGTTTCCCAATCTTCCTTATTATATTGATGGTGATGTTAAATTAACACAGTCTATGGCCATCATACGTT
ATATAGCTGACAAGCACAACATGTTGGGTGGTTGTCCAAAAGAGCGTGCAGAGATTTCAATGCTTGAAGG
AGCGGTTTTGGATATTAGATACGGTGTTTCGAGAATTGCATATAGTAAAGACTTTGAAACTCTCAAAGTT
GATTTTCTTAGCAAGCTACCTGAAATGCTGAAAATGTTCGAAGATCGTTTATGTCATAAAACATATTTAA
ATGGTGATCATGTAACCCATCCTGACTTCATGTTGTATGACGCTCTTGATGTTGTTTTATACATGGACCC
AATGTGCCTGGATGCGTTCCCAAAATTAGTTTGTTTTAAAAAACGTATTGAAGCTATCCCACAAATTGAT
AAGTACTTGAAATCCAGCAAGTATATAGCATGGCCTTTGCAGGGCTGGCAAGCCACGTTTGGTGGTGGCG
ACCATCCTCCAAAATCGGATCTGGAAGTTCTGTTCCAGGGGCCCCATATGGCAGATCTCAATTGGATATC
GGCCGGCCACGCGATCGCTGACGTCGGTACCCTCGAGTCTGGTAAAGAAACCGCTGCTGCGAAATTTGAA
CGCCAGCACATGGACTCGTCTACTAGCGCAGCTTAATTAACCTAGGCTGCTGCCACCGCTGAGCAATAAC
TAGCATAACCCCTTGGGGCCTCTAAACGGGTCTTGAGGGGTTTTTTGCTGAAACCTCAGGCATTTGAGAA
GCACACGGTCACACTGCTTCCGGTAGTCAATAAACCGGTAAACCAGCAATAGACATAAGCGGCTATTTAA
CGACCCTGCCCTGAACCGACGACAAGCTGACGACCGGGTCTCCGCAAGTGGCACTTTTCGGGGAAATGTG
CGCGGAACCCCTATTTGTTTATTTTTCTAAATACATTCAAATATGTATCCGCTCATGAATTAATTCTTAG
AAAAACTCATCGAGCATCAAATGAAACTGCAATTTATTCATATCAGGATTATCAATACCATATTTTTGAA
AAAGCCGTTTCTGTAATGAAGGAGAAAACTCACCGAGGCAGTTCCATAGGATGGCAAGATCCTGGTATCG
GTCTGCGATTCCGACTCGTCCAACATCAATACAACCTATTAATTTCCCCTCGTCAAAAATAAGGTTATCA
AGTGAGAAATCACCATGAGTGACGACTGAATCCGGTGAGAATGGCAAAAGTTTATGCATTTCTTTCCAGA
CTTGTTCAACAGGCCAGCCATTACGCTCGTCATCAAAATCACTCGCATCAACCAAACCGTTATTCATTCG
TGATTGCGCCTGAGCGAGACGAAATACGCGGTCGCTGTTAAAAGGACAATTACAAACAGGAATCGAATGC
AACCGGCGCAGGAACACTGCCAGCGCATCAACAATATTTTCACCTGAATCAGGATATTCTTCTAATACCT
GGAATGCTGTTTTCCCGGGGATCGCAGTGGTGAGTAACCATGCATCATCAGGAGTACGGATAAAATGCTT
GATGGTCGGAAGAGGCATAAATTCCGTCAGCCAGTTTAGTCTGACCATCTCATCTGTAACATCATTGGCA
ACGCTACCTTTGCCATGTTTCAGAAACAACTCTGGCGCATCGGGCTTCCCATACAATCGATAGATTGTCG
CACCTGATTGCCCGACATTATCGCGAGCCCATTTATACCCATATAAATCAGCATCCATGTTGGAATTTAA
TCGCGGCCTAGAGCAAGACGTTTCCCGTTGAATATGGCTCATACTCTTCCTTTTTCAATATTATTGAAGC
ATTTATCAGGGTTATTGTCTCATGAGCGGATACATATTTGAATGTATTTAGAAAAATAAACAAATAGGCA
TGCAGCGCTCTTCCGCTTCCTCGCTCACTGACTCGCTACGCTCGGTCGTTCGACTGCGGCGAGCGGTGTC
AGCTCACTCAAAAGCGGTAATACGGTTATCCACAGAATCAGGGGATAAAGCCGGAAAGAACATGTGAGCA
AAAAGCAAAGCACCGGAAGAAGCCAACGCCGCAGGCGTTTTTCCATAGGCTCCGCCCCCCTGACGAGCAT
CACAAAAATCGACGCTCAAGCCAGAGGTGGCGAAACCCGACAGGACTATAAAGATACCAGGCGTTTCCCC
CTGGAAGCTCCCTCGTGCGCTCTCCTGTTCCGACCCTGCCGCTTACCGGATACCTGTCCGCCTTTCTCCC
TTCGGGAAGCGTGGCGCTTTCTCATAGCTCACGCTGTTGGTATCTCAGTTCGGTGTAGGTCGTTCGCTCC
AAGCTGGGCTGTGTGCACGAACCCCCCGTTCAGCCCGACCGCTGCGCCTTATCCGGTAACTATCGTCTTG
AGTCCAACCCGGTAAGACACGACTTATCGCCACTGGCAGCAGCCATTGGTAACTGATTTAGAGGACTTTG
TCTTGAAGTTATGCACCTGTTAAGGCTAAACTGAAAGAACAGATTTTGGTGAGTGCGGTCCTCCAACCCA
CTTACCTTGGTTCAAAGAGTTGGTAGCTCAGCGAACCTTGAGAAAACCACCGTTGGTAGCGGTGGTTTTT
CTTTATTTATGAGATGATGAATCAATCGGTCTATCAAGTCAACGAACAGCTATTCCGTTACTCTAGATTT
CAGTGCAATTTATCTCTTCAAATGTAGCACCTGAAGTCAGCCCCATACGATATAAGTTGTAATTCTCATG
TTAGTCATGCCCCGCGCCCACCGGAAGGAGCTGACTGGGTTGAAGGCTCTCAAGGGCATCGGTCGAGATC
CCGGTGCCTAATGAGTGAGCTAACTTACATTAATTGCGTTGCGCTCACTGCCCGCTTTCCAGTCGGGAAA
CCTGTCGTGCCAGCTGCATTAATGAATCGGCCAACGCGCGGGGAGAGGCGGTTTGCGTATTGGGCGCCAG
GGTGGTTTTTCTTTTCACCAGTGAGACGGGCAACAGCTGATTGCCCTTCACCGCCTGGCCCTGAGAGAGT
TGCAGCAAGCGGTCCACGCTGGTTTGCCCCAGCAGGCGAAAATCCTGTTTGATGGTGGTTAACGGCGGGA
TATAACATGAGCTGTCTTCGGTATCGTCGTATCCCACTACCGAGATGTCCGCACCAACGCGCAGCCCGGA
CTCGGTAATGGCGCGCATTGCGCCCAGCGCCATCTGATCGTTGGCAACCAGCATCGCAGTGGGAACGATG
CCCTCATTCAGCATTTGCATGGTTTGTTGAAAACCGGACATGGCACTCCAGTCGCCTTCCCGTTCCGCTA
TCGGCTGAATTTGATTGCGAGTGAGATATTTATGCCAGCCAGCCAGACGCAGACGCGCCGAGACAGAACT
TAATGGGCCCGCTAACAGCGCGATTTGCTGGTGACCCAATGCGACCAGATGCTCCACGCCCAGTCGCGTA
CCGTCTTCATGGGAGAAAATAATACTGTTGATGGGTGTCTGGTCAGAGACATCAAGAAATAACGCCGGAA
CATTAGTGCAGGCAGCTTCCACAGCAATGGCATCCTGGTCATCCAGCGGATAGTTAATGATCAGCCCACT
GACGCGTTGCGCGAGAAGATTGTGCACCGCCGCTTTACAGGCTTCGACGCCGCTTCGTTCTACCATCGAC
ACCACCACGCTGGCACCCAGTTGATCGGCGCGAGATTTAATCGCCGCGACAATTTGCGACGGCGCGTGCA
GGGCCAGACTGGAGGTGGCAACGCCAATCAGCAACGACTGTTTGCCCGCCAGTTGTTGTGCCACGCGGTT
GGGAATGTAATTCAGCTCCGCCATCGCCGCTTCCACTTTTTCCCGCGTTTTCGCAGAAACGTGGCTGGCC
TGGTTCACCACGCGGGAAACGGTCTGATAAGAGACACCGGCATACTCTGCGACATCGTATAACGTTACTG
GTTTCACATTCACCACCCTGAATTGACTCTCTTCCGGGCGCTATCATGCCATACCGCGAAAGGTTTTGCG
CCATTCGATGGTGTCCGGGATCTCGACGCTCTCCCTTATGCGACTCCTGCATTAGGAAATTAATACGACT
CACTATA
Features (pLannotate 1.2.2; 19 found; start..end, strand, type, name):
      3..27      +  protein_bind   lac operator: The lac repressor binds to the lac operator to inhibit transcription in E. coli. This inhibition can be relieved by adding lactose or isopropyl-β-D-thiogalactopyranoside (IPTG). lac repressor encoded by lacI
     42..64      +  RBS            RBS: efficient ribosome binding site from bacteriophage T7 gene 10 (Olins and Rangwala, 1989)
    143..673     +  CDS            DDX6 (fragment): DDX6_HUMAN - Also known as HLR2, RCK. Experimental evidence at protein level: Swiss-Prot protein existence level 1. Essential for the formation of P-bodies, cytosolic membrane- less ribonucleoprotein granules involved in RNA metabolism through the coordinated storage of mRNAs encoding regulatory functions (PubMed:25995375, PubMed:27342281, PubMed:31422817). Plays a role in P- bodies to coordinate the storage of translationally inactive mRNAs in the cytoplasm and prevent their degradation (PubMed:27342281). In the process of mRNA degradation, plays a role in mRNA decapping (PubMed:16364915). Bl
    742..760     +  promoter       T7 promoter: promoter for bacteriophage T7 RNA polymerase
    761..785     +  protein_bind   lac operator: The lac repressor binds to the lac operator to inhibit transcription in E. coli. This inhibition can be relieved by adding lactose or isopropyl-β-D-thiogalactopyranoside (IPTG). lac repressor encoded by lacI
    831..1484    +  CDS            GST26_SCHJA: Experimental evidence at protein level: Swiss-Prot protein existence level 1. GST isoenzymes appear to play a central role in the parasite detoxification system. Other functions are also suspected including a role in increasing the solubility of haematin in the parasite gut. From Schistosoma japonicum (Blood fluke).
   1584..1625    +  CDS            S-Tag (fragment): affinity and epitope tag derived from pancreatic ribonuclease A
   1655..1672    +  CDS            SET1 (fragment): solubility-enhancement tag derived from T7 phage gene 10B
   1680..1727    +  terminator     T7 terminator: transcription terminator for bacteriophage T7 RNA polymerase
   1891..1948    +  promoter       AmpR promoter (fragment): bla
   1957..2772    -  CDS            KanR: aminoglycoside phosphotransferase; aph(3')-Ia; confers resistance to kanamycin in bacteria or G418 (Geneticin®) in eukaryotes
   2773..2864    -  promoter       AmpR promoter: bla
   2880..3629    -  rep_origin     RSF ori: Plasmids containing the RSF 1030 origin of replication can be propagated in E. coli cells that contain additional plasmids with compatible origins.
   3712..3776    -  CDS            TcR (fragment): tetracycline efflux protein; tet; confers resistance to tetracycline
   3791..3812    -  protein_bind   CAP binding site: CAP binding activates transcription in the presence of cAMP. E. coli catabolite activator protein
   3825..4907    -  CDS            lacI: lac repressor; lacI; The lac repressor binds to the lac operator to inhibit transcription in E. coli. This inhibition can be relieved by adding lactose or isopropyl-β-D-thiogalactopyranoside (IPTG).
   4908..4985    -  promoter       lacI promoter: lacI
   4993..5028    -  CDS            TcR (fragment): tetracycline efflux protein; tet; confers resistance to tetracycline
   5031..2       +  promoter       T7 promoter (across the origin): promoter for bacteriophage T7 RNA polymerase
