[The description below was written by a language model from this plasmid's Addgene catalogue record and pLannotate feature annotations shown in this document.]
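Description:
pRSFDuetG-HsRCK_296-472(MCSI)_B is a 5,047-nt bacterial expression plasmid for producing a fragment of human DDX6 (also called RCK or p54), a DEAD-box protein involved in P-body formation, storage of translationally repressed mRNAs and mRNA decapping. The catalogue lists the backbone as unknown, but the name and annotated features are consistent with an RSFDuet-type dual-cassette vector. It replicates from the RSF 1030 origin, which allows it to coexist in E. coli with plasmids carrying compatible origins. Selection is by kanamycin through an aph(3')-Ia gene, and a lacI gene with its own promoter supplies lac repressor. The record describes it as low copy.

The plasmid has two T7 promoter/lac operator units, so expression requires a host that supplies T7 RNA polymerase and is induced with IPTG. The first unit, which spans the sequence origin, is followed by a T7 gene 10 ribosome binding site and the DDX6 coding fragment, which corresponds to residues 296–472 according to the name and sits in the first multiple cloning site. There is a gap of roughly 80 nt between the ribosome binding site and the annotated DDX6 fragment. The table does not annotate this stretch, so any N-terminal tag encoded there is not stated.

The second T7/lac operator unit drives a Schistosoma japonicum glutathione S-transferase open reading frame, which probably accounts for the "G" in the vector name. An S-tag fragment and the T7 terminator lie downstream of it. No partner gene is annotated after GST, so this cassette appears to be an empty GST-fusion site. That arrangement would suit co-expression of a GST-tagged binding partner with the DDX6 domain, though the record states only that the plasmid is for bacterial expression of HsRck 296–472. The short TcR, SET1 and extra AmpR promoter hits are probably backbone remnants or annotation artefacts.
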