Addgene plasmid #145971: pRSFDuetG-HsRCK_296-472(MCSI)_B
Purpose: Bacterial Expression of HsRck_296-472
Depositing lab: Elisa Izaurralde. Depositing organization: Max Planck Institute for Developmental Biology.
Backbone
  Vector backbone: Unknown
  Vector type: Bacterial Expression
Growth in bacteria
  Bacterial resistance: Kanamycin, 50 μg/mL
  Growth temperature: 37°C
  Growth strain: DH5alpha
  Copy number: Low Copy
Gene/Insert
  Gene/Insert name: HsRck_296-472
  Species: H. sapiens (human)
  Entrez Gene: DDX6 (a.k.a. HLR2, IDDILF, P54, RCK, Rck/p54)
  Cloning method: Unknown
Terms and licenses: Academic/Nonprofit Terms; Industry Terms: Not Available to Industry
Depositor comments: Plasmids from this collection were made available to the research community and donated after the lab closed. Please note that the sequence provided by the depositing laboratory may be theoretical/predicted or based on Sanger sequencing results. There may be discrepancies between sequencing results obtained by Addgene and the depositor sequence. If an Addgene verified sequence is not available, please contact before placing your order to request that our lab fully sequence the plasmid.
How to cite: pRSFDuetG-HsRCK_296-472(MCSI)_B was a gift from Elisa Izaurralde (Addgene plasmid # 145971 ; http://n2t.net/addgene:145971 ; RRID:Addgene_145971)
